Addgene plasmid #114691: pTK525
Purpose: sgRNA for p150's C-terminal locus
Depositing lab: Tomomi Kiyomitsu. Depositing organization: Nagoya University. Publication: Dynein-Dynactin-NuMA clusters generate cortical spindle-pulling forces as a multi-arm ensemble. Okumura M, Natsume T, Kanemaki MT, Kiyomitsu T. Elife. 2018 May 31;7. pii: 36559. doi: 10.7554/eLife.36559. PubMed 29848445.
Backbone
  Vector backbone: pX330_Addgene#42230
Growth in bacteria
  Bacterial resistance: Ampicillin, 100 μg/mL
  Growth temperature: 37°C
  Growth strain: DH5alpha
  Copy number: Unknown
Gene/Insert
  Gene/Insert name: p150 sgRNA
  gRNA/shRNA sequence: agatgaggcgactgtgaagc
Terms and licenses: Academic/Nonprofit Terms; Industry Terms: Not Available to Industry
How to cite: pTK525 was a gift from Tomomi Kiyomitsu (Addgene plasmid # 114691 ; http://n2t.net/addgene:114691 ; RRID:Addgene_114691)
