[The description below was written by a language model from this plasmid's Addgene catalogue record and pLannotate feature annotations shown in this document.]
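Description:
pTK525 is a pX330-based, all-in-one CRISPR/Cas9 expression plasmid for transfection into mammalian cells, carrying a single guide RNA directed at the C-terminal locus of p150. It is propagated in E. coli through a high-copy ColE1/pUC-type origin and selected with ampicillin via the β-lactamase gene. An M13 phage origin is also annotated, along with short fragments of pBR322-derived bom and rop sequences that are backbone remnants rather than functional elements.

The plasmid holds two expression units. A human U6 RNA polymerase III promoter drives the p150-targeting spacer, which lies in the short gap between the promoter and the Streptococcus pyogenes gRNA scaffold. A second, partial scaffold annotation follows immediately downstream. Next comes a hybrid promoter made of the CMV enhancer, the chicken β-actin promoter and a hybrid intron, which drives S. pyogenes Cas9. The annotation tool splits Cas9 into contiguous N- and C-terminal portions that together form one continuous coding sequence, fused at its C terminus to a nucleoplasmin nuclear localization signal and terminated by the bovine growth hormone polyadenylation signal. A single AAV2 inverted terminal repeat is annotated after the poly(A) signal; with only one ITR listed, the table does not indicate a packageable AAV genome.

Co-expression of nuclease and guide from one plasmid produces a double-strand break near the end of the p150 coding region. A cut placed there is consistent with homology-directed C-terminal knock-in tagging of the endogenous gene using a separate donor template, although the record states only the sgRNA target. It does not state the target species or describe any donor.
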