Features (pLannotate 1.2.2; 18 found; start..end, strand, type, name):
      1..241     +  promoter       U6 promoter: RNA polymerase III promoter for human U6 snRNA
    271..346     +  misc_RNA       gRNA scaffold: guide RNA scaffold for the Streptococcus pyogenes CRISPR/Cas9 system
    353..396     +  misc_RNA       gRNA scaffold (fragment): guide RNA scaffold for the Streptococcus pyogenes CRISPR/Cas9 system
    443..728     +  enhancer       CMV enhancer: human cytomegalovirus immediate early enhancer; contains an 18-bp deletion relative to the standard CMV enhancer
    730..1007    +  promoter       chicken β-actin promoter: No description available
   1008..1236    +  intron         hybrid intron: hybrid between chicken β-actin (CBA) and minute virus of mice (MMV) introns (Gray et al., 2011)
   1374..2975    +  CDS            Cas9(N): N-terminal portion of Streptococcus pyogenes Cas9 (Zetsche et al., 2015)
   2976..5474    +  CDS            Cas9(C): C-terminal portion of Streptococcus pyogenes Cas9 (Zetsche et al., 2015)
   5475..5522    +  CDS            nucleoplasmin NLS: bipartite nuclear localization signal from nucleoplasmin
   5556..5667    +  polyA_signal   bGH poly(A) signal: bovine growth hormone polyadenylation signal
   5772..5912    +  repeat_region  AAV2 ITR: inverted terminal repeat of adeno-associated virus serotype 2 inverted
   5917..5968    -  misc_feature   bom (fragment): basis of mobility region from pBR322
   5987..6367    +  rep_origin     M13 ori (sequence partly withheld): M13 bacteriophage origin of replication; arrow indicates direction of (+) strand synthesis
   6443..6492    -  misc_feature   bom (fragment): basis of mobility region from pBR322
   6594..6629    -  CDS            rop (fragment): Rop protein, which maintains plasmids at low copy number; rop
   6724..6828    +  promoter       AmpR promoter: bla
   6829..7689    +  CDS            AmpR: β-lactamase; bla; confers resistance to ampicillin, carbenicillin, and related antibiotics
   7860..8448    +  rep_origin     ori: high-copy-number ColE1/pMB1/pBR322/pUC origin of replication
>Addgene plasmid #114691 | pTK525 | depositor full sequence | sequence record 216396 | pTK525 sequence 8509 bps
GAGGGCCTATTTCCCATGATTCCTTCATATTTGCATATACGATACAAGGCTGTTAGAGAGATAATTGGAA
TTAATTTGACTGTAAACACAAAGATATTAGTACAAAATACGTGACGTAGAAAGTAATAATTTCTTGGGTA
GTTTGCAGTTTTAAAATTATGTTTTAAAATGGACTATCATATGCTTACCGTAACTTGAAAGTATTTCGAT
TTCTTGGCTTTATATATCTTGTGGAAAGGACGAAACACCGAGATGAGGCGACTGTGAAGCGTTTTAGAGC
TAGAAATAGCAAGTTAAAATAAGGCTAGTCCGTTATCAACTTGAAAAAGTGGCACCGAGTCGGTGCTTTT
TTGTTTTAGAGCTAGAAATAGCAAGTTAAAATAAGGCTAGTCCGTTTTTAGCGCGTGCGCCAATTCTGCA
GACAAATGGCTCTAGAGGTACCCGTTACATAACTTACGGTAAATGGCCCGCCTGGCTGACCGCCCAACGA
CCCCCGCCCATTGACGTCAATAGTAACGCCAATAGGGACTTTCCATTGACGTCAATGGGTGGAGTATTTA
CGGTAAACTGCCCACTTGGCAGTACATCAAGTGTATCATATGCCAAGTACGCCCCCTATTGACGTCAATG
ACGGTAAATGGCCCGCCTGGCATTGTGCCCAGTACATGACCTTATGGGACTTTCCTACTTGGCAGTACAT
CTACGTATTAGTCATCGCTATTACCATGGTCGAGGTGAGCCCCACGTTCTGCTTCACTCTCCCCATCTCC
CCCCCCTCCCCACCCCCAATTTTGTATTTATTTATTTTTTAATTATTTTGTGCAGCGATGGGGGCGGGGG
GGGGGGGGGGGCGCGCGCCAGGCGGGGCGGGGCGGGGCGAGGGGCGGGGCGGGGCGAGGCGGAGAGGTGC
GGCGGCAGCCAATCAGAGCGGCGCGCTCCGAAAGTTTCCTTTTATGGCGAGGCGGCGGCGGCGGCGGCCC
TATAAAAAGCGAAGCGCGCGGCGGGCGGGAGTCGCTGCGACGCTGCCTTCGCCCCGTGCCCCGCTCCGCC
GCCGCCTCGCGCCGCCCGCCCCGGCTCTGACTGACCGCGTTACTCCCACAGGTGAGCGGGCGGGACGGCC
CTTCTCCTCCGGGCTGTAATTAGCTGAGCAAGAGGTAAGGGTTTAAGGGATGGTTGGTTGGTGGGGTATT
AATGTTTAATTACCTGGAGCACCTGCCTGAAATCACTTTTTTTCAGGTTGGACCGGTGCCACCATGGACT
ATAAGGACCACGACGGAGACTACAAGGATCATGATATTGATTACAAAGACGATGACGATAAGATGGCCCC
AAAGAAGAAGCGGAAGGTCGGTATCCACGGAGTCCCAGCAGCCGACAAGAAGTACAGCATCGGCCTGGAC
ATCGGCACCAACTCTGTGGGCTGGGCCGTGATCACCGACGAGTACAAGGTGCCCAGCAAGAAATTCAAGG
TGCTGGGCAACACCGACCGGCACAGCATCAAGAAGAACCTGATCGGAGCCCTGCTGTTCGACAGCGGCGA
AACAGCCGAGGCCACCCGGCTGAAGAGAACCGCCAGAAGAAGATACACCAGACGGAAGAACCGGATCTGC
TATCTGCAAGAGATCTTCAGCAACGAGATGGCCAAGGTGGACGACAGCTTCTTCCACAGACTGGAAGAGT
CCTTCCTGGTGGAAGAGGATAAGAAGCACGAGCGGCACCCCATCTTCGGCAACATCGTGGACGAGGTGGC
CTACCACGAGAAGTACCCCACCATCTACCACCTGAGAAAGAAACTGGTGGACAGCACCGACAAGGCCGAC
CTGCGGCTGATCTATCTGGCCCTGGCCCACATGATCAAGTTCCGGGGCCACTTCCTGATCGAGGGCGACC
TGAACCCCGACAACAGCGACGTGGACAAGCTGTTCATCCAGCTGGTGCAGACCTACAACCAGCTGTTCGA
GGAAAACCCCATCAACGCCAGCGGCGTGGACGCCAAGGCCATCCTGTCTGCCAGACTGAGCAAGAGCAGA
CGGCTGGAAAATCTGATCGCCCAGCTGCCCGGCGAGAAGAAGAATGGCCTGTTCGGAAACCTGATTGCCC
TGAGCCTGGGCCTGACCCCCAACTTCAAGAGCAACTTCGACCTGGCCGAGGATGCCAAACTGCAGCTGAG
CAAGGACACCTACGACGACGACCTGGACAACCTGCTGGCCCAGATCGGCGACCAGTACGCCGACCTGTTT
CTGGCCGCCAAGAACCTGTCCGACGCCATCCTGCTGAGCGACATCCTGAGAGTGAACACCGAGATCACCA
AGGCCCCCCTGAGCGCCTCTATGATCAAGAGATACGACGAGCACCACCAGGACCTGACCCTGCTGAAAGC
TCTCGTGCGGCAGCAGCTGCCTGAGAAGTACAAAGAGATTTTCTTCGACCAGAGCAAGAACGGCTACGCC
GGCTACATTGACGGCGGAGCCAGCCAGGAAGAGTTCTACAAGTTCATCAAGCCCATCCTGGAAAAGATGG
ACGGCACCGAGGAACTGCTCGTGAAGCTGAACAGAGAGGACCTGCTGCGGAAGCAGCGGACCTTCGACAA
CGGCAGCATCCCCCACCAGATCCACCTGGGAGAGCTGCACGCCATTCTGCGGCGGCAGGAAGATTTTTAC
CCATTCCTGAAGGACAACCGGGAAAAGATCGAGAAGATCCTGACCTTCCGCATCCCCTACTACGTGGGCC
CTCTGGCCAGGGGAAACAGCAGATTCGCCTGGATGACCAGAAAGAGCGAGGAAACCATCACCCCCTGGAA
CTTCGAGGAAGTGGTGGACAAGGGCGCTTCCGCCCAGAGCTTCATCGAGCGGATGACCAACTTCGATAAG
AACCTGCCCAACGAGAAGGTGCTGCCCAAGCACAGCCTGCTGTACGAGTACTTCACCGTGTATAACGAGC
TGACCAAAGTGAAATACGTGACCGAGGGAATGAGAAAGCCCGCCTTCCTGAGCGGCGAGCAGAAAAAGGC
CATCGTGGACCTGCTGTTCAAGACCAACCGGAAAGTGACCGTGAAGCAGCTGAAAGAGGACTACTTCAAG
AAAATCGAGTGCTTCGACTCCGTGGAAATCTCCGGCGTGGAAGATCGGTTCAACGCCTCCCTGGGCACAT
ACCACGATCTGCTGAAAATTATCAAGGACAAGGACTTCCTGGACAATGAGGAAAACGAGGACATTCTGGA
AGATATCGTGCTGACCCTGACACTGTTTGAGGACAGAGAGATGATCGAGGAACGGCTGAAAACCTATGCC
CACCTGTTCGACGACAAAGTGATGAAGCAGCTGAAGCGGCGGAGATACACCGGCTGGGGCAGGCTGAGCC
GGAAGCTGATCAACGGCATCCGGGACAAGCAGTCCGGCAAGACAATCCTGGATTTCCTGAAGTCCGACGG
CTTCGCCAACAGAAACTTCATGCAGCTGATCCACGACGACAGCCTGACCTTTAAAGAGGACATCCAGAAA
GCCCAGGTGTCCGGCCAGGGCGATAGCCTGCACGAGCACATTGCCAATCTGGCCGGCAGCCCCGCCATTA
AGAAGGGCATCCTGCAGACAGTGAAGGTGGTGGACGAGCTCGTGAAAGTGATGGGCCGGCACAAGCCCGA
GAACATCGTGATCGAAATGGCCAGAGAGAACCAGACCACCCAGAAGGGACAGAAGAACAGCCGCGAGAGA
ATGAAGCGGATCGAAGAGGGCATCAAAGAGCTGGGCAGCCAGATCCTGAAAGAACACCCCGTGGAAAACA
CCCAGCTGCAGAACGAGAAGCTGTACCTGTACTACCTGCAGAATGGGCGGGATATGTACGTGGACCAGGA
ACTGGACATCAACCGGCTGTCCGACTACGATGTGGACCATATCGTGCCTCAGAGCTTTCTGAAGGACGAC
TCCATCGACAACAAGGTGCTGACCAGAAGCGACAAGAACCGGGGCAAGAGCGACAACGTGCCCTCCGAAG
AGGTCGTGAAGAAGATGAAGAACTACTGGCGGCAGCTGCTGAACGCCAAGCTGATTACCCAGAGAAAGTT
CGACAATCTGACCAAGGCCGAGAGAGGCGGCCTGAGCGAACTGGATAAGGCCGGCTTCATCAAGAGACAG
CTGGTGGAAACCCGGCAGATCACAAAGCACGTGGCACAGATCCTGGACTCCCGGATGAACACTAAGTACG
ACGAGAATGACAAGCTGATCCGGGAAGTGAAAGTGATCACCCTGAAGTCCAAGCTGGTGTCCGATTTCCG
GAAGGATTTCCAGTTTTACAAAGTGCGCGAGATCAACAACTACCACCACGCCCACGACGCCTACCTGAAC
GCCGTCGTGGGAACCGCCCTGATCAAAAAGTACCCTAAGCTGGAAAGCGAGTTCGTGTACGGCGACTACA
AGGTGTACGACGTGCGGAAGATGATCGCCAAGAGCGAGCAGGAAATCGGCAAGGCTACCGCCAAGTACTT
CTTCTACAGCAACATCATGAACTTTTTCAAGACCGAGATTACCCTGGCCAACGGCGAGATCCGGAAGCGG
CCTCTGATCGAGACAAACGGCGAAACCGGGGAGATCGTGTGGGATAAGGGCCGGGATTTTGCCACCGTGC
GGAAAGTGCTGAGCATGCCCCAAGTGAATATCGTGAAAAAGACCGAGGTGCAGACAGGCGGCTTCAGCAA
AGAGTCTATCCTGCCCAAGAGGAACAGCGATAAGCTGATCGCCAGAAAGAAGGACTGGGACCCTAAGAAG
TACGGCGGCTTCGACAGCCCCACCGTGGCCTATTCTGTGCTGGTGGTGGCCAAAGTGGAAAAGGGCAAGT
CCAAGAAACTGAAGAGTGTGAAAGAGCTGCTGGGGATCACCATCATGGAAAGAAGCAGCTTCGAGAAGAA
TCCCATCGACTTTCTGGAAGCCAAGGGCTACAAAGAAGTGAAAAAGGACCTGATCATCAAGCTGCCTAAG
TACTCCCTGTTCGAGCTGGAAAACGGCCGGAAGAGAATGCTGGCCTCTGCCGGCGAACTGCAGAAGGGAA
ACGAACTGGCCCTGCCCTCCAAATATGTGAACTTCCTGTACCTGGCCAGCCACTATGAGAAGCTGAAGGG
CTCCCCCGAGGATAATGAGCAGAAACAGCTGTTTGTGGAACAGCACAAGCACTACCTGGACGAGATCATC
GAGCAGATCAGCGAGTTCTCCAAGAGAGTGATCCTGGCCGACGCTAATCTGGACAAAGTGCTGTCCGCCT
ACAACAAGCACCGGGATAAGCCCATCAGAGAGCAGGCCGAGAATATCATCCACCTGTTTACCCTGACCAA
TCTGGGAGCCCCTGCCGCCTTCAAGTACTTTGACACCACCATCGACCGGAAGAGGTACACCAGCACCAAA
GAGGTGCTGGACGCCACCCTGATCCACCAGAGCATCACCGGCCTGTACGAGACACGGATCGACCTGTCTC
AGCTGGGAGGCGACAAAAGGCCGGCGGCCACGAAAAAGGCCGGCCAGGCAAAAAAGAAAAAGTAAGAATT
CCTAGAGCTCGCTGATCAGCCTCGACTGTGCCTTCTAGTTGCCAGCCATCTGTTGTTTGCCCCTCCCCCG
TGCCTTCCTTGACCCTGGAAGGTGCCACTCCCACTGTCCTTTCCTAATAAAATGAGGAAATTGCATCGCA
TTGTCTGAGTAGGTGTCATTCTATTCTGGGGGGTGGGGTGGGGCAGGACAGCAAGGGGGAGGATTGGGAA
GAGAATAGCAGGCATGCTGGGGAGCGGCCGCAGGAACCCCTAGTGATGGAGTTGGCCACTCCCTCTCTGC
GCGCTCGCTCGCTCACTGAGGCCGGGCGACCAAAGGTCGCCCGACGCCCGGGCTTTGCCCGGGCGGCCTC
AGTGAGCGAGCGAGCGCGCAGCTGCCTGCAGGGGCGCCTGATGCGGTATTTTCTCCTTACGCATCTGTGC
GGTATTTCACACCGCATA
[142 nt withheld, positions 5969-6110]
C
[141 nt withheld, positions 6112-6252]
CCTTTGACGTTGGAGTCCACGTTCTTT
[37 nt withheld, positions 6280-6316]
ACCCTATCTCGGGCTATTCTTTTGATTTATAAGGGATTTTGCCGATTTCGGCCTATTGGTTAAAAAATGA
GCTGATTTAACAAAAATTTAACGCGAATTTTAACAAAATATTAACGTTTACAATTTTATGGTGCACTCTC
AGTACAATCTGCTCTGATGCCGCATAGTTAAGCCAGCCCCGACACCCGCCAACACCCGCTGACGCGCCCT
GACGGGCTTGTCTGCTCCCGGCATCCGCTTACAGACAAGCTGTGACCGTCTCCGGGAGCTGCATGTGTCA
GAGGTTTTCACCGTCATCACCGAAACGCGCGAGACGAAAGGGCCTCGTGATACGCCTATTTTTATAGGTT
AATGTCATGATAATAATGGTTTCTTAGACGTCAGGTGGCACTTTTCGGGGAAATGTGCGCGGAACCCCTA
TTTGTTTATTTTTCTAAATACATTCAAATATGTATCCGCTCATGAGACAATAACCCTGATAAATGCTTCA
ATAATATTGAAAAAGGAAGAGTATGAGTATTCAACATTTCCGTGTCGCCCTTATTCCCTTTTTTGCGGCA
TTTTGCCTTCCTGTTTTTGCTCACCCAGAAACGCTGGTGAAAGTAAAAGATGCTGAAGATCAGTTGGGTG
CACGAGTGGGTTACATCGAACTGGATCTCAACAGCGGTAAGATCCTTGAGAGTTTTCGCCCCGAAGAACG
TTTTCCAATGATGAGCACTTTTAAAGTTCTGCTATGTGGCGCGGTATTATCCCGTATTGACGCCGGGCAA
GAGCAACTCGGTCGCCGCATACACTATTCTCAGAATGACTTGGTTGAGTACTCACCAGTCACAGAAAAGC
ATCTTACGGATGGCATGACAGTAAGAGAATTATGCAGTGCTGCCATAACCATGAGTGATAACACTGCGGC
CAACTTACTTCTGACAACGATCGGAGGACCGAAGGAGCTAACCGCTTTTTTGCACAACATGGGGGATCAT
GTAACTCGCCTTGATCGTTGGGAACCGGAGCTGAATGAAGCCATACCAAACGACGAGCGTGACACCACGA
TGCCTGTAGCAATGGCAACAACGTTGCGCAAACTATTAACTGGCGAACTACTTACTCTAGCTTCCCGGCA
ACAATTAATAGACTGGATGGAGGCGGATAAAGTTGCAGGACCACTTCTGCGCTCGGCCCTTCCGGCTGGC
TGGTTTATTGCTGATAAATCTGGAGCCGGTGAGCGTGGAAGCCGCGGTATCATTGCAGCACTGGGGCCAG
ATGGTAAGCCCTCCCGTATCGTAGTTATCTACACGACGGGGAGTCAGGCAACTATGGATGAACGAAATAG
ACAGATCGCTGAGATAGGTGCCTCACTGATTAAGCATTGGTAACTGTCAGACCAAGTTTACTCATATATA
CTTTAGATTGATTTAAAACTTCATTTTTAATTTAAAAGGATCTAGGTGAAGATCCTTTTTGATAATCTCA
TGACCAAAATCCCTTAACGTGAGTTTTCGTTCCACTGAGCGTCAGACCCCGTAGAAAAGATCAAAGGATC
TTCTTGAGATCCTTTTTTTCTGCGCGTAATCTGCTGCTTGCAAACAAAAAAACCACCGCTACCAGCGGTG
GTTTGTTTGCCGGATCAAGAGCTACCAACTCTTTTTCCGAAGGTAACTGGCTTCAGCAGAGCGCAGATAC
CAAATACTGTCCTTCTAGTGTAGCCGTAGTTAGGCCACCACTTCAAGAACTCTGTAGCACCGCCTACATA
CCTCGCTCTGCTAATCCTGTTACCAGTGGCTGCTGCCAGTGGCGATAAGTCGTGTCTTACCGGGTTGGAC
TCAAGACGATAGTTACCGGATAAGGCGCAGCGGTCGGGCTGAACGGGGGGTTCGTGCACACAGCCCAGCT
TGGAGCGAACGACCTACACCGAACTGAGATACCTACAGCGTGAGCTATGAGAAAGCGCCACGCTTCCCGA
AGGGAGAAAGGCGGACAGGTATCCGGTAAGCGGCAGGGTCGGAACAGGAGAGCGCACGAGGGAGCTTCCA
GGGGGAAACGCCTGGTATCTTTATAGTCCTGTCGGGTTTCGCCACCTCTGACTTGAGCGTCGATTTTTGT
GATGCTCGTCAGGGGGGCGGAGCCTATGGAAAAACGCCAGCAACGCGGCCTTTTTACGGTTCCTGGCCTT
TTGCTGGCCTTTTGCTCACATGT
