>Addgene plasmid #114691 | pTK525 | addgene partial sequence | sequence record 223936 | Addgene Partial NGS Result
CGCTGCCTTCGCCCCGTGCCCCGCTCCGCCGCCGCCTCGCGCCGCCCGCCCCGGCTCTGACTGACCGCGT
TACTCCCACAGGTGAGCGGGCGGGACGGCCCTTCTCCTCCGGGCTGTAATTAGCTGAGCAAGAGGTAAGG
GTTTAAGGGATGGTTGGTTGGTGGGGTATTAATGTTTAATTACCTGGAGCACCTGCCTGAAATCACTTTT
TTTCAGGTTGGACCGGTGCCACCATGGACTATAAGGACCACGACGGAGACTACAAGGATCATGATATTGA
TTACAAAGACGATGACGATAAGATGGCCCCAAAGAAGAAGCGGAAGGTCGGTATCCACGGAGTCCCAGCA
GCCGACAAGAAGTACAGCATCGGCCTGGACATCGGCACCAACTCTGTGGGCTGGGCCGTGATCACCGACG
AGTACAAGGTGCCCAGCAAGAAATTCAAGGTGCTGGGCAACACCGACCGGCACAGCATCAAGAAGAACCT
GATCGGAGCCCTGCTGTTCGACAGCGGCGAAACAGCCGAGGCCACCCGGCTGAAGAGAACCGCCAGAAGA
AGATACACCAGACGGAAGAACCGGATCTGCTATCTGCAAGAGATCTTCAGCAACGAGATGGCCAAGGTGG
ACGACAGCTTCTTCCACAGACTGGAAGAGTCCTTCCTGGTGGAAGAGGATAAGAAGCACGAGCGGCACCC
CATCTTCGGCAACATCGTGGACGAGGTGGCCTACCACGAGAAGTACCCCACCATCTACCACCTGAGAAAG
AAACTGGTGGACAGCACCGACAAGGCCGACCTGCGGCTGATCTATCTGGCCCTGGCCCACATGATCAAGT
TCCGGGGCCACTTCCTGATCGAGGGCGACCTGAACCCCGACAACAGCGACGTGGACAAGCTGTTCATCCA
GCTGGTGCAGACCTACAACCAGCTGTTCGAGGAAAACCCCATCAACGCCAGCGGCGTGGACGCCAAGGCC
ATCCTGTCTGCCAGACTGAGCAAGAGCAGACGGCTGGAAAATCTGATCGCCCAGCTGCCCGGCGAGAAGA
AGAATGGCCTGTTCGGAAACCTGATTGCCCTGAGCCTGGGCCTGACCCCCAACTTCAAGAGCAACTTCGA
CCTGGCCGAGGATGCCAAACTGCAGCTGAGCAAGGACACCTACGACGACGACCTGGACAACCTGCTGGCC
CAGATCGGCGACCAGTACGCCGACCTGTTTCTGGCCGCCAAGAACCTGTCCGACGCCATCCTGCTGAGCG
ACATCCTGAGAGTGAACACCGAGATCACCAAGGCCCCCCTGAGCGCCTCTATGATCAAGAGATACGACGA
GCACCACCAGGACCTGACCCTGCTGAAAGCTCTCGTGCGGCAGCAGCTGCCTGAGAAGTACAAAGAGATT
TTCTTCGACCAGAGCAAGAACGGCTACGCCGGCTACATTGACGGCGGAGCCAGCCAGGAAGAGTTCTACA
AGTTCATCAAGCCCATCCTGGAAAAGATGGACGGCACCGAGGAACTGCTCGTGAAGCTGAACAGAGAGGA
CCTGCTGCGGAAGCAGCGGACCTTCGACAACGGCAGCATCCCCCACCAGATCCACCTGGGAGAGCTGCAC
GCCATTCTGCGGCGGCAGGAAGATTTTTACCCATTCCTGAAGGACAACCGGGAAAAGATCGAGAAGATCC
TGACCTTCCGCATCCCCTACTACGTGGGCCCTCTGGCCAGGGGAAACAGCAGATTCGCCTGGATGACCAG
AAAGAGCGAGGAAACCATCACCCCCTGGAACTTCGAGGAAGTGGTGGACAAGGGCGCTTCCGCCCAGAGC
TTCATCGAGCGGATGACCAACTTCGATAAGAACCTGCCCAACGAGAAGGTGCTGCCCAAGCACAGCCTGC
TGTACGAGTACTTCACCGTGTATAACGAGCTGACCAAAGTGAAATACGTGACCGAGGGAATGAGAAAGCC
CGCCTTCCTGAGCGGCGAGCAGAAAAAGGCCATCGTGGACCTGCTGTTCAAGACCAACCGGAAAGTGACC
GTGAAGCAGCTGAAAGAGGACTACTTCAAGAAAATCGAGTGCTTCGACTCCGTGGAAATCTCCGGCGTGG
AAGATCGGTTCAACGCCTCCCTGGGCACATACCACGATCTGCTGAAAATTATCAAGGACAAGGACTTCCT
GGACAATGAGGAAAACGAGGACATTCTGGAAGATATCGTGCTGACCCTGACACTGTTTGAGGACAGAGAG
ATGATCGAGGAACGGCTGAAAACCTATGCCCACCTGTTCGACGACAAAGTGATGAAGCAGCTGAAGCGGC
GGAGATACACCGGCTGGGGCAGGCTGAGCCGGAAGCTGATCAACGGCATCCGGGACAAGCAGTCCGGCAA
GACAATCCTGGATTTCCTGAAGTCCGACGGCTTCGCCAACAGAAACTTCATGCAGCTGATCCACGACGAC
AGCCTGACCTTTAAAGAGGACATCCAGAAAGCCCAGGTGTCCGGCCAGGGCGATAGCCTGCACGAGCACA
TTGCCAATCTGGCCGGCAGCCCCGCCATTAAGAAGGGCATCCTGCAGACAGTGAAGGTGGTGGACGAGCT
CGTGAAAGTGATGGGCCGGCACAAGCCCGAGAACATCGTGATCGAAATGGCCAGAGAGAACCAGACCACC
CAGAAGGGACAGAAGAACAGCCGCGAGAGAATGAAGCGGATCGAAGAGGGCATCAAAGAGCTGGGCAGCC
AGATCCTGAAAGAACACCCCGTGGAAAACACCCAGCTGCAGAACGAGAAGCTGTACCTGTACTACCTGCA
GAATGGGCGGGATATGTACGTGGACCAGGAACTGGACATCAACCGGCTGTCCGACTACGATGTGGACCAT
ATCGTGCCTCAGAGCTTTCTGAAGGACGACTCCATCGACAACAAGGTGCTGACCAGAAGCGACAAGAACC
GGGGCAAGAGCGACAACGTGCCCTCCGAAGAGGTCGTGAAGAAGATGAAGAACTACTGGCGGCAGCTGCT
GAACGCCAAGCTGATTACCCAGAGAAAGTTCGACAATCTGACCAAGGCCGAGAGAGGCGGCCTGAGCGAA
CTGGATAAGGCCGGCTTCATCAAGAGACAGCTGGTGGAAACCCGGCAGATCACAAAGCACGTGGCACAGA
TCCTGGACTCCCGGATGAACACTAAGTACGACGAGAATGACAAGCTGATCCGGGAAGTGAAAGTGATCAC
CCTGAAGTCCAAGCTGGTGTCCGATTTCCGGAAGGATTTCCAGTTTTACAAAGTGCGCGAGATCAACAAC
TACCACCACGCCCACGACGCCTACCTGAACGCCGTCGTGGGAACCGCCCTGATCAAAAAGTACCCTAAGC
TGGAAAGCGAGTTCGTGTACGGCGACTACAAGGTGTACGACGTGCGGAAGATGATCGCCAAGAGCGAGCA
GGAAATCGGCAAGGCTACCGCCAAGTACTTCTTCTACAGCAACATCATGAACTTTTTCAAGACCGAGATT
ACCCTGGCCAACGGCGAGATCCGGAAGCGGCCTCTGATCGAGACAAACGGCGAAACCGGGGAGATCGTGT
GGGATAAGGGCCGGGATTTTGCCACCGTGCGGAAAGTGCTGAGCATGCCCCAAGTGAATATCGTGAAAAA
GACCGAGGTGCAGACAGGCGGCTTCAGCAAAGAGTCTATCCTGCCCAAGAGGAACAGCGATAAGCTGATC
GCCAGAAAGAAGGACTGGGACCCTAAGAAGTACGGCGGCTTCGACAGCCCCACCGTGGCCTATTCTGTGC
TGGTGGTGGCCAAAGTGGAAAAGGGCAAGTCCAAGAAACTGAAGAGTGTGAAAGAGCTGCTGGGGATCAC
CATCATGGAAAGAAGCAGCTTCGAGAAGAATCCCATCGACTTTCTGGAAGCCAAGGGCTACAAAGAAGTG
AAAAAGGACCTGATCATCAAGCTGCCTAAGTACTCCCTGTTCGAGCTGGAAAACGGCCGGAAGAGAATGC
TGGCCTCTGCCGGCGAACTGCAGAAGGGAAACGAACTGGCCCTGCCCTCCAAATATGTGAACTTCCTGTA
CCTGGCCAGCCACTATGAGAAGCTGAAGGGCTCCCCCGAGGATAATGAGCAGAAACAGCTGTTTGTGGAA
CAGCACAAGCACTACCTGGACGAGATCATCGAGCAGATCAGCGAGTTCTCCAAGAGAGTGATCCTGGCCG
ACGCTAATCTGGACAAAGTGCTGTCCGCCTACAACAAGCACCGGGATAAGCCCATCAGAGAGCAGGCCGA
GAATATCATCCACCTGTTTACCCTGACCAATCTGGGAGCCCCTGCCGCCTTCAAGTACTTTGACACCACC
ATCGACCGGAAGAGGTACACCAGCACCAAAGAGGTGCTGGACGCCACCCTGATCCACCAGAGCATCACCG
GCCTGTACGAGACACGGATCGACCTGTCTCAGCTGGGAGGCGACAAAAGGCCGGCGGCCACGAAAAAGGC
CGGCCAGGCAAAAAAGAAAAAGTAAGAATTCCTAGAGCTCGCTGATCAGCCTCGACTGTGCCTTCTAGTT
GCCAGCCATCTGTTGTTTGCCCCTCCCCCGTGCCTTCCTTGACCCTGGAAGGTGCCACTCCCACTGTCCT
TTCCTAATAAAATGAGGAAATTGCATCGCATTGTCTGAGTAGGTGTCATTCTATTCTGGGGGGTGGGGTG
GGGCAGGACAGCAAGGGGGAGGATTGGGAAGAGAATAGCAGGCATGCTGGGGAGCGGCCGCAGGAACCCC
TAGTGATGGAGTTGGCCACTCCCTCTCTGCGCGCTCGCTCGCTCACTGAGGCCGGGCGACCAAAGGTCGC
CCGACGCCCGGGCTTTGCCCGGGCGGCCTCAGTGAGCGAGCGAGCGCGCAGCTGCCTGCAGGGGCGCCTG
ATGCGGTATTTTCTCCTTACGCATCTGTGCGGTATTTCACACCGCATA
[95 nt withheld, positions 4949-5043]
T
[46 nt withheld, positions 5045-5090]
C
[141 nt withheld, positions 5092-5232]
CCTTTGACGTTGGAGTCCACGTTCTTT
[37 nt withheld, positions 5260-5296]
ACTCTATCTCGGGCTATTCTTTTGATTTATAAGGGATTTTGCCGATTTCGGTCTATTGGTTAAAAAATGA
GCTGATTTAACAAAAATTTAACGCGAATTTTAACAAAATATTAACGTTTACAATTTTATGGTGCACTCTC
AGTACAATCTGCTCTGATGCCGCATAGTTAAGCCAGCCCCGACACCCGCCAACACCCGCTGACGCGCCCT
GACGGGCTTGTCTGCTCCCGGCATCCGCTTACAGACAAGCTGTGACCGTCTCCGGGAGCTGCATGTGTCA
GAGGTTTTCACCGTCATCACCGAAACGCGCGAGACGAAAGGGCCTCGTGATACGCCTATTTTTATAGGTT
AATGTCATGATAATAATGGTTTCTTAGACGTCAGGTGGCACTTTTCGGGGAAATGTGCGCGGAACCCCTA
TTTGTTTATTTTTCTAAATACATTCAAATATGTATCCGCTCATGAGACAATAACCCTGATAAATGCTTCA
ATAATATTGAAAAAGGAAGAGTATGAGTATTCAACATTTCCGTGTCGCCCTTATTCCCTTTTTTGCGGCA
TTTTGCCTTCCTGTTTTTGCTCACCCAGAAACGCTGGTGAAAGTAAAAGATGCTGAAGATCAGTTGGGTG
CACGAGTGGGTTACATCGAACTGGATCTCAACAGCGGTAAGATCCTTGAGAGTTTTCGCCCCGAAGAACG
TTTTCCAATGATGAGCACTTTTAAAGTTCTGCTATGTGGCGCGGTATTATCCCGTATTGACGCCGGGCAA
GAGCAACTCGGTCGCCGCATACACTATTCTCAGAATGACTTGGTTGAGTACTCACCAGTCACAGAAAAGC
ATCTTACGGATGGCATGACAGTAAGAGAATTATGCAGTGCTGCCATAACCATGAGTGATAACACTGCGGC
CAACTTACTTCTGACAACGATCGGAGGACCGAAGGAGCTAACCGCTTTTTTGCACAACATGGGGGATCAT
GTAACTCGCCTTGATCGTTGGGAACCGGAGCTGAATGAAGCCATACCAAACGACGAGCGTGACACCACGA
TGCCTGTAGCAATGGCAACAACGTTGCGCAAACTATTAACTGGCGAACTACTTACTCTAGCTTCCCGGCA
ACAATTAATAGACTGGATGGAGGCGGATAAAGTTGCAGGACCACTTCTGCGCTCGGCCCTTCCGGCTGGC
TGGTTTATTGCTGATAAATCTGGAGCCGGTGAGCGTGGAAGCCGCGGTATCATTGCAGCACTGGGGCCAG
ATGGTAAGCCCTCCCGTATCGTAGTTATCTACACGACGGGGAGTCAGGCAACTATGGATGAACGAAATAG
ACAGATCGCTGAGATAGGTGCCTCACTGATTAAGCATTGGTAACTGTCAGACCAAGTTTACTCATATATA
CTTTAGATTGATTTAAAACTTCATTTTTAATTTAAAAGGATCTAGGTGAAGATCCTTTTTGATAATCTCA
TGACCAAAATCCCTTAACGTGAGTTTTCGTTCCACTGAGCGTCAGACCCCGTAGAAAAGATCAAAGGATC
TTCTTGAGATCCTTTTTTTCTGCGCGTAATCTGCTGCTTGCAAACAAAAAAACCACCGCTACCAGCGGTG
GTTTGTTTGCCGGATCAAGAGCTACCAACTCTTTTTCCGAAGGTAACTGGCTTCAGCAGAGCGCAGATAC
CAAATACTGTTCTTCTAGTGTAGCCGTAGTTAGGCCACCACTTCAAGAACTCTGTAGCACCGCCTACATA
CCTCGCTCTGCTAATCCTGTTACCAGTGGCTGCTGCCAGTGGCGATAAGTCGTGTCTTACCGGGTTGGAC
TCAAGACGATAGTTACCGGATAAGGCGCAGCGGTCGGGCTGAACGGGGGGTTCGTGCACACAGCCCAGCT
TGGAGCGAACGACCTACACCGAACTGAGATACCTACAGCGTGAGCTATGAGAAAGCGCCACGCTTCCCGA
AGGGAGAAAGGCGGACAGGTATCCGGTAAGCGGCAGGGTCGGAACAGGAGAGCGCACGAGGGAGCTTCCA
GGGGGAAACGCCTGGTATCTTTATAGTCCTGTCGGGTTTCGCCACCTCTGACTTGAGCGTCGATTTTTGT
GATGCTCGTCAGGGGGGCGGAGCCTATGGAAAAACGCCAGCAACGCGGCCTTTTTACGGTTCCTGGCCTT
TTGCTGGCCTTTTGCTCACATGT
