>Addgene plasmid #114691 | pTK525 | addgene partial sequence | sequence record 225118 | hU6-F 5'-GAGGGCCTATTTCCCATGATT-3'
GCTGTTAGAGAGATAATTGGAATTAATTTGACTGTAAACACAAAGATATTAGTACAAAATACGTGACGTA
GAAAGTAATAATTTCTTGGGTAGTTTGCAGTTTTAAAATTATGTTTTAAAATGGACTATCATATGCTTAC
CGTAACTTGAAAGTATTTCGATTTCTTGGCTTTATATATCTTGTGGAAAGGACGAAACACCGAGATGAGG
CGACTGTGAAGCGTTTTAGAGCTAGAAATAGCAAGTTAAAATAAGGCTAGTCCGTTATCAACTTGAAAAA
GTGGCACCGAGTCGGTGCTTTTTTGTTTTAGAGCTAGAAATAGCAAGTTAAAATAAGGCTAGTCCGTTTT
TAGCGCGTGCGCCAATTCTGCAGACAAATGGCTCTAGAGGTACCCGTTACATAACTTACGGTAAATGGCC
CGCCTGGCTGACCGCCCAACGACCCCCGCCCATTGACGTCAATAGTAACGCCAATAGGGACTTTCCATTG
ACGTCAATGGGTGGAGTATTTACGGTAAACTGCCCACTTGGCAGTACATCAAGTGTATCATATGCCAAGT
ACGCCCCCTATTGACGTCAATGACGGTAAATGGCCCGCCTGGCATTGTGCCCAGTACATGACCTTATGGG
ACTTTCCTACTTGGCAGTACATCTACGTATTAGTCATCGCTATTACCATGGTCGAGGTGAGCCCCACGTT
CTGCTTCACTCTCCCCATCTCCCCCCCCTCCCCACCCCCAATTTTGTATTTATTTATTTTTTAATTATTT
TGTGCAGCGATGGGGGCGGGGGGGGGGGGG
